>Addgene plasmid #220461 | pcDNA3.3−3xFLAG−AGO2(D669A) | addgene full sequence | sequence record 436009 | Addgene NGS Result
GTTAGGCGTTTTGCGCTGCTTCGCGATGTACGGGCCAGATATACGCGTTGACATTGATTATTGACTAGTT
ATTAATAGTAATCAATTACGGGGTCATTAGTTCATAGCCCATATATGGAGTTCCGCGTTACATAACTTAC
GGTAAATGGCCCGCCTGGCTGACCGCCCAACGACCCCCGCCCATTGACGTCAATAATGACGTATGTTCCC
ATAGTAACGCCAATAGGGACTTTCCATTGACGTCAATGGGTGGAGTATTTACGGTAAACTGCCCACTTGG
CAGTACATCAAGTGTATCATATGCCAAGTACGCCCCCTATTGACGTCAATGACGGTAAATGGCCCGCCTG
GCATTATGCCCAGTACATGACCTTATGGGACTTTCCTACTTGGCAGTACATCTACGTATTAGTCATCGCT
ATTACCATGGTGATGCGGTTTTGGCAGTACATCAATGGGCGTGGATAGCGGTTTGACTCACGGGGATTTC
CAAGTCTCCACCCCATTGACGTCAATGGGAGTTTGTTTTGGCACCAAAATCAACGGGACTTTCCAAAATG
TCGTAACAACTCCGCCCCATTGACGCAAATGGGCGGTAGGCGTGTACGGTGGGAGGTCTATATAAGCAGA
GCTCGTTTAGTGAACCGTCAGATCGCCTGGAGACGCCATCCACGCTGTTTTGACCTCCATAGAAGACACC
GGGACCGATCCAGCCTCCGGACTCTAGAGGATCGAACCCTTGCCACCATGGACTACAAAGACCATGACGG
TGATTATAAAGATCATGATATCGATTACAAGGATGACGATGACAAGCTTGGTGGTTCTTACTCGGGAGCC
GGCCCCGCACTTGCACCTCCTGCGCCGCCGCCCCCCATCCAAGGATATGCCTTCAAGCCTCCACCTAGAC
CCGACTTTGGGACCTCCGGGAGAACAATCAAATTACAGGCCAATTTCTTCGAAATGGACATCCCCAAAAT
TGACATCTATCATTATGAATTGGATATCAAGCCAGAGAAGTGCCCGAGGAGAGTTAACAGGGAAATCGTG
GAACACATGGTCCAGCACTTTAAAACACAGATCTTTGGGGATCGGAAGCCCGTGTTTGACGGCAGGAAGA
ATCTATACACAGCCATGCCCCTTCCGATTGGGAGGGACAAGGTGGAGCTGGAGGTCACGCTGCCAGGAGA
AGGCAAGGATCGCATCTTCAAGGTGTCCATCAAGTGGGTGTCCTGCGTGAGCTTGCAGGCGTTACACGAT
GCACTTTCAGGGCGGCTGCCTAGCGTCCCTTTTGAGACGATCCAGGCCCTGGACGTGGTCATGAGGCACT
TGCCATCCATGAGGTACACCCCCGTGGGCCGCTCCTTCTTCACCGCGTCCGAAGGCTGCTCTAACCCTCT
TGGCGGGGGCCGAGAAGTGTGGTTTGGCTTCCATCAGTCCGTCCGGCCTTCTCTCTGGAAAATGATGCTG
AATATTGATGTGTCAGCAACAGCGTTTTACAAGGCACAGCCAGTAATCGAGTTTGTTTGTGAAGTTTTGG
ATTTTAAAAGTATTGAAGAACAACAAAAACCTCTGACAGATTCCCAAAGGGTAAAGTTTACCAAAGAAAT
TAAAGGTCTAAAGGTGGAGATAACGCACTGTGGGCAGATGAAGAGGAAGTACCGCGTCTGCAATGTGACC
CGGCGGCCCGCCAGTCACCAAACATTCCCGCTGCAGCAGGAGAGCGGGCAGACGGTGGAGTGCACGGTGG
CCCAGTATTTCAAGGACAGGCACAAGCTTGTTCTGCGCTACCCCCACCTCCCATGTTTACAAGTCGGACA
GGAGCAGAAACACACCTACCTTCCCCTGGAGGTCTGTAACATTGTGGCAGGACAAAGATGTATTAAAAAA
TTAACGGACAATCAGACCTCAACCATGATCAGAGCAACTGCTAGGTCGGCGCCCGATCGGCAAGAAGAGA
TTAGCAAATTGATGCGAAGTGCAAGTTTCAACACAGATCCATACGTCCGTGAATTTGGAATCATGGTCAA
AGATGAGATGACAGACGTGACTGGGCGGGTGCTGCAGCCGCCCTCCATCCTCTACGGGGGCAGGAATAAA
GCTATTGCGACCCCTGTCCAGGGCGTCTGGGACATGCGGAAC
[405 nt withheld, positions 2143-2547]
AACAACATCCTGCTGCCCCAGGGCAGGCCGCCGGTGTTCCAGCAGCCCGTCATCTTTCTGGGAGCAGACG
TCACTCACCCCCCCGCCGGGGATGGGAAGAAGCCCTCCATTGCCGCCGTGGTGGGCAGCATGGACGCCCA
CCCCAATCGCTACTGCGCCACCGTGCGCGTGCAGCAGCACCGGCAGGAGATCATACAAGACCTGGCCGCC
ATGGTCCGCGAGCTCCTCATCCAGTTCTACAAGTCCACGCGCTTCAAGCCCACCCGCATCATCTTCTACC
GCGCCGGTGTCTCTGAAGGCCAGTTCCAGCAGGTTCTCCACCACGAGTTGCTGGCCATCCGTGAGGCCTG
TATCAAGCTAGAAAAAGACTACCAGCCCGGGATCACCTTCATCGTGGTGCAGAAGAGGCACCACACCCGG
CTCTTCTGCACTGACAAGAACGAGCGGGTTGGGAAAAGTGGAAACATTCCAGCAGGCACGACTGTGGACA
CGAAAATCACCCACCCCACCGAGTTCGACTTCTACCTGTGTAGTCACGCTGGCATCCAGGGGACAAGCAG
GCCTTCGCACTATCACGTCCTCTGGGACGACAATCGTTTCTCCTCTGATGAGCTGCAGATCCTAACCTAC
CAGCTGTGTCACACCTACGTGCGCTGCACACGCTCCGTGTCCATCCCAGCGCCAGCATACTACGCTCACC
TGGTGGCCTTCCGGGCCAGGTACCACCTGGTGGATAAGGAACATGACAGTGCTGAAGGAAGCCATACCTC
TGGGCAGAGTAACGGGCGAGACCACCAAGCACTGGCCAAGGCGGTCCAGGTTCACCAAGACACTCTGCGC
ACCATGTACTTTGCTTGAAAGGGTTCGATCCCTACCGGTTAGTAATGAGTTTAAACGGGGGAGGCTAACT
GAAACACGGAAGGAGACAATACCGGAAGGAACCCGCGCTATGACGGCAATAAAAAGACAGAATAAAACGC
ACGGGTGTTGGGTCGTTTGTTCATAAACGCGGGGTTCGGTCCCAGGGCTGGCACTCTGTCGATACCCCAC
CGAGACCCCATTGGGGCCAATACGCCCGCGTTTCTTCCTTTTCCCCACCCCACCCCCCAAGTTCGGGTGA
AGGCCCAGGGCTCGCAGCCAACGTCGGGGCGGCAGGCCCTGCCATAGCAGATCTGCGCAGCTGGGGCTCT
AGGGGGTATCCCC
[124 nt withheld, positions 3751-3874]
C
[91 nt withheld, positions 3876-3966]
A
[49 nt withheld, positions 3968-4016]
CCTTTGACGTTGGAGTCCACGTTCTTT
[37 nt withheld, positions 4044-4080]
ACCCTATCTCGGTCTATTCTTTTGATTTATAAGGGATTTTGCCGATTTCGGCCTATTGGTTAAAAAATGA
GCTGATTTAACAAAAATTTAACGCGAATTAATTCTGTGGAATGTGTGTCAGTTAGGGTGTGGAAAGTCCC
CAGGCTCCCCAGCAGGCAGAAGTATGCAAAGCATGCATCTCAATTAGTCAGCAACCAGGTGTGGAAAGTC
CCCAGGCTCCCCAGCAGGCAGAAGTATGCAAAGCATGCATCTCAATTAGTCAGCAACCATAGTCCCGCCC
CTAACTCCGCCCATCCCGCCCCTAACTCCGCCCAGTTCCGCCCATTCTCCGCCCCATGGCTGACTAATTT
TTTTTATTTATGCAGAGGCCGAGGCCGCCTCTGCCTCTGAGCTATTCCAGAAGTAGTGAGGAGGCTTTTT
TGGAGGCCTAGGCTTTTGCAAAAAGCTCCCGGGAGCTTGTATATCCATTTTCGGATCTGATCAAGAGACA
GGATGAGGATCGTTTCGCATGATTGAACAAGATGGATTGCACGCAGGTTCTCCGGCCGCTTGGGTGGAGA
GGCTATTCGGCTATGACTGGGCACAACAGACAATCGGCTGCTCTGATGCCGCCGTGTTCCGGCTGTCAGC
GCAGGGGCGCCCGGTTCTTTTTGTCAAGACCGACCTGTCCGGTGCCCTGAATGAACTGCAGGACGAGGCA
GCGCGGCTATCGTGGCTGGCCACGACGGGCGTTCCTTGCGCAGCTGTGCTCGACGTTGTCACTGAAGCGG
GAAGGGACTGGCTGCTATTGGGCGAAGTGCCGGGGCAGGATCTCCTGTCATCTCACCTTGCTCCTGCCGA
GAAAGTATCCATCATGGCTGATGCAATGCGGCGGCTGCATACGCTTGATCCGGCTACCTGCCCATTCGAC
CACCAAGCGAAACATCGCATCGAGCGAGCACGTACTCGGATGGAAGCCGGTCTTGTCGATCAGGATGATC
TGGACGAAGAGCATCAGGGGCTCGCGCCAGCCGAACTGTTCGCCAGGCTCAAGGCGCGCATGCCCGACGG
CGAGGATCTCGTCGTGACCCATGGCGATGCCTGCTTGCCGAATATCATGGTGGAAAATGGCCGCTTTTCT
GGATTCATCGACTGTGGCCGGCTGGGTGTGGCGGACCGCTATCAGGACATAGCGTTGGCTACCCGTGATA
TTGCTGAAGAGCTTGGCGGCGAATGGGCTGACCGCTTCCTCGTGCTTTACGGTATCGCCGCTCCCGATTC
GCAGCGCATCGCCTTCTATCGCCTTCTTGACGAGTTCTTCTGAGCGGGACTCTGGGGTTCGCGAAATGAC
CGACCAAGCGACGCCCAACCTGCCATCACGAGATTTCGATTCCACCGCCGCCTTCTATGAAAGGTTGGGC
TTCGGAATCGTTTTCCGGGACGCCGGCTGGATGATCCTCCAGCGCGGGGATCTCATGCTGGAGTTCTTCG
CCCACCCCAACTTGTTTATTGCAGCTTATAATGGTTACAAATAAAGCAATAGCATCACAAATTTCACAAA
TAAAGCATTTTTTTCACTGCATTCTAGTTGTGGTTTGTCCAAACTCATCAATGTATCTTATCATGTCTGT
ATACCGTCGACCTCTAGCTAGAGCTTGGCGTAATCATGGTCATAGCTGTTTCCTGTGTGAAATTGTTATC
CGCTCACAATTCCACACAACATACGAGCCGGAAGCATAAAGTGTAAAGCCTGGGGTGCCTAATGAGTGAG
CTAACTCACATTAATTGCGTTGCGCTCACTGCCCGCTTTCCAGTCGGGAAACCTGTCGTGCCAGCTGCAT
TAATGAATCGGCCAACGCGCGGGGAGAGGCGGTTTGCGTATTGGGCGCTCTTCCGCTTCCTCGCTCACTG
ACTCGCTGCGCTCGGTCGTTCGGCTGCGGCGAGCGGTATCAGCTCACTCAAAGGCGGTAATACGGTTATC
CACAGAATCAGGGGATAACGCAGGAAAGAACATGTGAGCAAAAGGCCAGCAAAAGGCCAGGAACCGTAAA
AAGGCCGCGTTGCTGGCGTTTTTCCATAGGCTCCGCCCCCCTGACGAGCATCACAAAAATCGACGCTCAA
GTCAGAGGTGGCGAAACCCGACAGGACTATAAAGATACCAGGCGTTTCCCCCTGGAAGCTCCCTCGTGCG
CTCTCCTGTTCCGACCCTGCCGCTTACCGGATACCTGTCCGCCTTTCTCCCTTCGGGAAGCGTGGCGCTT
TCTCATAGCTCACGCTGTAGGTATCTCAGTTCGGTGTAGGTCGTTCGCTCCAAGCTGGGCTGTGTGCACG
AACCCCCCGTTCAGCCCGACCGCTGCGCCTTATCCGGTAACTATCGTCTTGAGTCCAACCCGGTAAGACA
CGACTTATCGCCACTGGCAGCAGCCACTGGTAACAGGATTAGCAGAGCGAGGTATGTAGGCGGTGCTACA
GAGTTCTTGAAGTGGTGGCCTAACTACGGCTACACTAGAAGAACAGTATTTGGTATCTGCGCTCTGCTGA
AGCCAGTTACCTTCGGAAAAAGAGTTGGTAGCTCTTGATCCGGCAAACAAACCACCGCTGGTAGCGGTGG
TTTTTTTGTTTGCAAGCAGCAGATTACGCGCAGAAAAAAAGGATCTCAAGAAGATCCTTTGATCTTTTCT
ACGGGGTCTGACGCTCAGTGGAACGAAAACTCACGTTAAGGGATTTTGGTCATGAGATTATCAAAAAGGA
TCTTCACCTAGATCCTTTTAAATTAAAAATGAAGTTTTAAATCAATCTAAAGTATATATGAGTAAACTTG
GTCTGACAGTTACCAATGCTTAATCAGTGAGGCACCTATCTCAGCGATCTGTCTATTTCGTTCATCCATA
GTTGCCTGACTCCCCGTCGTGTAGATAACTACGATACGGGAGGGCTTACCATCTGGCCCCAGTGCTGCAA
TGATACCGCGAGACCCACGCTCACCGGCTCCAGATTTATCAGCAATAAACCAGCCAGCCGGAAGGGCCGA
GCGCAGAAGTGGTCCTGCAACTTTATCCGCCTCCATCCAGTCTATTAATTGTTGCCGGGAAGCTAGAGTA
AGTAGTTCGCCAGTTAATAGTTTGCGCAACGTTGTTGCCATTGCTACAGGCATCGTGGTGTCACGCTCGT
CGTTTGGTATGGCTTCATTCAGCTCCGGTTCCCAACGATCAAGGCGAGTTACATGATCCCCCATGTTGTG
CAAAAAAGCGGTTAGCTCCTTCGGTCCTCCGATCGTTGTCAGAAGTAAGTTGGCCGCAGTGTTATCACTC
ATGGTTATGGCAGCACTGCATAATTCTCTTACTGTCATGCCATCCGTAAGATGCTTTTCTGTGACTGGTG
AGTACTCAACCAAGTCATTCTGAGAATAGTGTATGCGGCGACCGAGTTGCTCTTGCCCGGCGTCAATACG
GGATAATACCGCGCCACATAGCAGAACTTTAAAAGTGCTCATCATTGGAAAACGTTCTTCGGGGCGAAAA
CTCTCAAGGATCTTACCGCTGTTGAGATCCAGTTCGATGTAACCCACTCGTGCACCCAACTGATCTTCAG
CATCTTTTACTTTCACCAGCGTTTCTGGGTGAGCAAAAACAGGAAGGCAAAATGCCGCAAAAAAGGGAAT
AAGGGCGACACGGAAATGTTGAATACTCATACTCTTCCTTTTTCAATATTATTGAAGCATTTATCAGGGT
TATTGTCTCATGAGCGGATACATATTTGAATGTATTTAGAAAAATAAACAAATAGGGGTTCCGCGCACAT
TTCCCCGAAAAGTGCCACCTGACGTCGACGGATCGGGAGATCTCCCGATCCCCTATGGTGCACTCTCAGT
ACAATCTGCTCTGATGCCGCATAGTTAAGCCAGTATCTGCTCCCTGCTTGTGTGTTGGAGGTCGCTGAGT
AGTGCGCGAGCAAAATTTAAGCTACAACAAGGCAAGGCTTGACCGACAATTGCATGAAGAATCTGCTTAG
G
Features (pLannotate 1.2.2; 19 found; start..end, strand, type, name):
     50..429     +  enhancer       CMV enhancer: human cytomegalovirus immediate early enhancer
    430..633     +  promoter       CMV promoter: human cytomegalovirus (CMV) immediate early promoter
    751..816     +  CDS            3xFLAG: three tandem FLAG® epitope tags, followed by an enterokinase cleavage site
    829..3402    +  CDS            AGO2 (sequence partly withheld): AGO2_HUMAN - Also known as EIF2C2. Experimental evidence at protein level: Swiss-Prot protein existence level 1. Required for RNA-mediated gene silencing (RNAi) by the RNA- induced silencing complex (RISC). The 'minimal RISC' appears to include AGO2 bound to a short guide RNA such as a microRNA (miRNA) or short interfering RNA (siRNA). These guide RNAs direct RISC to complementary mRNAs that are targets for RISC-mediated gene silencing. The precise mechanism of gene silencing depends on the degree of complementarity between the miRNA or siRNA and its target. Binding of RISC to a perfectly comp
   3501..3549    +  polyA_signal   HSV TK poly(A) signal: herpes simplex virus thymidine kinase polyadenylation signal (Cole and Stacy, 1985)
   3640..3656    -  polyA_signal   bGH poly(A) signal (fragment): bovine growth hormone polyadenylation signal
   3751..4179    +  rep_origin     f1 ori (sequence partly withheld): f1 bacteriophage origin of replication; arrow indicates direction of (+) strand synthesis
   4193..4522    +  promoter       SV40 promoter: SV40 enhancer and early promoter
   4589..5380    +  CDS            neo: KKA2_KLEPN - Also known as kan, nptII. Experimental evidence at protein level: Swiss-Prot protein existence level 1. Resistance to kanamycin, neomycin, paromomycin, ribostamycin, butirosin and gentamicin B. From Klebsiella pneumoniae.
   5406..5564    +  CDS            ble (fragment): BLE_KLEPN - Experimental evidence at protein level: Swiss-Prot protein existence level 1. Binding protein with a strong affinity to the bleomycin family of antibiotics. Binds to CL990; an antimitotic-antibiotic compound. From Klebsiella pneumoniae.
   5559..5680    +  polyA_signal   SV40 poly(A) signal: SV40 polyadenylation signal
   5753..5769    -  protein_bind   lac operator: The lac repressor binds to the lac operator to inhibit transcription in E. coli. This inhibition can be relieved by adding lactose or isopropyl-β-D-thiogalactopyranoside (IPTG). lac repressor encoded by lacI
   5777..5807    -  promoter       lac promoter: promoter for the E. coli lac operon
   5822..5843    -  protein_bind   CAP binding site: CAP binding activates transcription in the presence of cAMP. E. coli catabolite activator protein
   5856..5948    -  CDS            lacI (fragment): lac repressor; lacI; The lac repressor binds to the lac operator to inhibit transcription in E. coli. This inhibition can be relieved by adding lactose or isopropyl-β-D-thiogalactopyranoside (IPTG).
   6131..6719    -  rep_origin     ori: high-copy-number ColE1/pMB1/pBR322/pUC origin of replication
   6890..7750    -  CDS            AmpR: β-lactamase; bla; confers resistance to ampicillin, carbenicillin, and related antibiotics
   7751..7855    -  promoter       AmpR promoter: bla
   7914..7966    -  misc_feature   bom (fragment): basis of mobility region from pBR322
