[The description below was written by a language model from this plasmid's Addgene catalogue record and pLannotate feature annotations shown in this document.]
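Description:
pcDNA3.3−3xFLAG−AGO2(D669A) is an 8,071 bp mammalian expression plasmid built on the pcDNA3.3 backbone and designed to produce a catalytically dead form of human Argonaute2 (AGO2, also known as EIF2C2) in mammalian cells. In bacteria it is maintained at high copy from a ColE1/pUC-type origin and selected with ampicillin through the β-lactamase gene. An f1 phage origin is also present, along with short remnants of lac regulatory sequence, lacI, bom and a bGH poly(A) fragment that appear to be backbone carry-over rather than functional parts. For selection in mammalian cells, an SV40 enhancer/early promoter drives the neomycin phosphotransferase gene, terminated by an SV40 polyadenylation signal, which permits G418 selection. A partial ble fragment annotated just downstream of neo is likewise a remnant.

The expression cassette uses the human cytomegalovirus immediate-early enhancer and promoter to transcribe an open reading frame that begins with three tandem FLAG epitopes, including an enterokinase cleavage site, fused to the N-terminus of AGO2. The HSV thymidine kinase polyadenylation signal follows the coding sequence. The insert, assembled by Gibson cloning, carries an aspartate-to-alanine substitution at residue 669, which the record describes as rendering the protein catalytically dead. AGO2 is the core component of the RNA-induced silencing complex, binding miRNA or siRNA guides and cleaving ("slicing") highly complementary targets, so this mutant would serve as a slicing-deficient counterpart to the active protein. The 3xFLAG tag allows detection and affinity purification of the expressed protein. This fits the associated study of how guide-RNA sequence influences the slicing kinetics and conformational dynamics of the Argonaute silencing complex.
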