Addgene plasmid #220461: pcDNA3.3−3xFLAG−AGO2(D669A)
Purpose: Express catalytically-dead mutant human AGO2 with N-terminal 3xFLAG tag in mammalian cells
Depositing lab: David Bartel. Depositing organization: Whitehead Institute for Biomedical Research. Publication: The guide-RNA sequence dictates the slicing kinetics and conformational dynamics of the Argonaute silencing complex. Wang PY, Bartel DP. Mol Cell. 2024 Jul 10:S1097-2765(24)00533-1. doi: 10.1016/j.molcel.2024.06.026. PubMed 39025072.
Backbone
  Vector backbone: pcDNA3.3
  Total vector size (bp): 8071
  Vector type: Mammalian Expression
  Selectable markers: Neomycin (select with G418)
Growth in bacteria
  Bacterial resistance: Ampicillin, 100 μg/mL
  Growth temperature: 37°C
  Growth strain: DH5alpha
  Copy number: High Copy
Gene/Insert
  Gene/Insert name: Human AGO2 (alt name: Argonaute2)
  Species: H. sapiens (human)
  Insert size (bp): 2658
  Mutation: Aspartate 669 to alanine
  Entrez Gene: AGO2 (a.k.a. CASC7, EIF2C2, LESKRES, LINC00980, PPD, Q10)
  Promoter: CMV
  Tag / fusion protein: 3xFLAG (N terminal on insert)
  Cloning method: Gibson Cloning
  Sequencing primers: 5′ ACTCTAGAGGATCGAACCCTTG
Terms and licenses: Academic/Nonprofit Terms; Industry Terms: Not Available to Industry
Depositor comments: Please visit https://doi.org/10.1101/2023.10.15.562437 for bioRxiv preprint.
How to cite: pcDNA3.3−3xFLAG−AGO2(D669A) was a gift from David Bartel (Addgene plasmid # 220461 ; http://n2t.net/addgene:220461 ; RRID:Addgene_220461)
